>Addgene plasmid #233740 | pGTM_SUMO_PLpro_C111S | addgene full sequence | sequence record 469323 | Addgene NGS Result
TATCATTGCAGCACTGGGGCCAGATGGTAAGCCCTCCCGTATCGTAGTTATCTACACGACGGGGAGTCAG
GCAACTATGGATGAACGAAATAGACAGATCGCTGAGATAGGTGCCTCACTGATTAAGCATTGGTAACTGT
CAGACCAAGTTTACTCATATATACTTTAGATTGATTTAAAACTTCATTTTTAATTTAAAAGGATCTAGGT
GAAGATCCTTTTTGATAATCTCATGACCAAAATCCCTTAACGTGAGTTTTCGTTCCACTGAGCGTCAGAC
CCCGTAGAAAAGATCAAAGGATCTTCTTGAGATCCTTTTTTTCTGCGCGTAATCTGCTGCTTGCAAACAA
AAAAACCACCGCTACCAGCGGTGGTTTGTTTGCCGGATCAAGAGCTACCAACTCTTTTTCCGAAGGTAAC
TGGCTTCAGCAGAGCGCAGATACCAAATACTGTCCTTCTAGTGTAGCCGTAGTTAGGCCACCACTTCAAG
AACTCTGTAGCACCGCCTACATACCTCGCTCTGCTAATCCTGTTACCAGTGGCTGCTGCCAGTGGCGATA
AGTCGTGTCTTACCGGGTTGGACTCAAGACGATAGTTACCGGATAAGGCGCAGCGGTCGGGCTGAACGGG
GGGTTCGTGCACACAGCCCAGCTTGGAGCGAACGACCTACACCGAACTGAGATACCTACAGCGTGAGCTA
TGAGAAAGCGCCACGCTTCCCGAAGGGAGAAAGGCGGACAGGTATCCGGTAAGCGGCAGGGTCGGAACAG
GAGAGCGCACGAGGGAGCTTCCAGGGGGAAACGCCTGGTATCTTTATAGTCCTGTCGGGTTTCGCCACCT
CTGACTTGAGCGTCGATTTTTGTGATGCTCGTCAGGGGGGCGGAGCCTATGGAAAAACGCCAGCAACGCG
GCCTTTTTACGGTTCCTGGCCTTTTGCTGGCCTTTTGCTCACATGTTCTTTCCTGCGTTATCCCCTGATT
CTGTGGATAACCGTATTACCGCCTTTGAGTGAGCTGATACCGCTCGCCGCAGCCGAACGACCGAGCGCAG
CGAGTCAGTGAGCGAGGAAGCGGAAGAGCGCCTGATGCGGTATTTTCTCCTTACGCATCTGTGCGGTATT
TCACACCGCAATGGTGCACTCTCAGTACAATCTGCTCTGATGCCGCATAGTTAAGCCAGTATACACTCCG
CTATCGCTACGTGACTGGGTCATGGCTGCGCCCCGACACCCGCCAACACCCGCTGACGCGCCCTGACGGG
CTTGTCTGCTCCCGGCATCCGCTTACAGACAAGCTGTGACCGTCTCCGGGAGCTGCATGTGTCAGAGGTT
TTCACCGTCATCACCGAAACGCGCGAGGCAGCTGCGGTAAAGCTCATCAGCGTGGTCGTGAAGCGATTCA
CAGATGTCTGCCTGTTCATCCGCGTCCAGCTCGTTGAGTTTCTCCAGAAGCGTTAATGTCTGGCTTCTGA
TAAAGCGGGCCATGTTAAGGGCGGTTTTTTCCTGTTTGGTCACTGATGCCTCCGTGTAAGGGGGATTTCT
GTTCATGGGGGTAATGATACCGATGAAACGAGAGAGGATGCTCACGATACGGGTTACTGATGATGAACAT
GCCCGGTTACTGGAACGTTGTGAGGGTAAACAACTGGCGGTATGGATGCGGCGGGACCAGAGAAAAATCA
CTCAGGGTCAATGCCAGCGCTTCGTTAATACAGATGTAGGTGTTCCACAGGGTAGCCAGCAGCATCCTGC
GATGCAGATCCGGAACATAATGGTGCAGGGCGCTGACTTCCGCGTTTCCAGACTTTACGAAACACGGAAA
CCGAAGACCATTCATGTTGTTGCTCAGGTCGCAGACGTTTTGCAGCAGCAGTCGCTTCACGTTCGCTCGC
GTATCGGTGATTCATTCTGCTAACCAGTAAGGCAACCCCGCCAGCCTAGCCGGGTCCTCAACGACAGGAG
CACGATCATGCGCACCCGTGGGGCCGCCATGCCGGCGATAATGGCCTGCTTCTCGCCGAAACGTTTGGTG
GCGGGACCAGTGACGAAGGCTTGAGCGAGGGCGTGCAAGATTCCGAATACCGCAAGCGACAGGCCGATCA
TCGTCGCGCTCCAGCGAAAGCGGTCCTCGCCGAAAATGACCCAGAGCGCTGCCGGCACCTGTCCTACGAG
TTGCATGATAAAGAAGACAGTCATAAGTGCGGCGACGATAGTCATGCCCCGCGCCCACCGGAAGGAGCTG
ACTGGGTTGAAGGCTCTCAAGGGCATCGGTCGAGATCCCGGTGCCTAATGAGTGAGCTAACTTACATTAA
TTGCGTTGCGCTCACTGCCCGCTTTCCAGTCGGGAAACCTGTCGTGCCAGCTGCATTAATGAATCGGCCA
ACGCGCGGGGAGAGGCGGTTTGCGTATTGGGCGCCAGGGTGGTTTTTCTTTTCACCAGTGAGACGGGCAA
CAGCTGATTGCCCTTCACCGCCTGGCCCTGAGAGAGTTGCAGCAAGCGGTCCACGCTGGTTTGCCCCAGC
AGGCGAAAATCCTGTTTGATGGTGGTTAACGGCGGGATATAACATGAGCTGTCTTCGGTATCGTCGTATC
CCACTACCGAGATATCCGCACCAACGCGCAGCCCGGACTCGGTAATGGCGCGCATTGCGCCCAGCGCCAT
CTGATCGTTGGCAACCAGCATCGCAGTGGGAACGATGCCCTCATTCAGCATTTGCATGGTTTGTTGAAAA
CCGGACATGGCACTCCAGTCGCCTTCCCGTTCCGCTATCGGCTGAATTTGATTGCGAGTGAGATATTTAT
GCCAGCCAGCCAGACGCAGACGCGCCGAGACAGAACTTAATGGGCCCGCTAACAGCGCGATTTGCTGGTG
ACCCAATGCGACCAGATGCTCCACGCCCAGTCGCGTACCGTCTTCATGGGAGAAAATAATACTGTTGATG
GGTGTCTGGTCAGAGACATCAAGAAATAACGCCGGAACATTAGTGCAGGCAGCTTCCACAGCAATGGCAT
CCTGGTCATCCAGCGGATAGTTAATGATCAGCCCACTGACGCGTTGCGCGAGAAGATTGTGCACCGCCGC
TTTACAGGCTTCGACGCCGCTTCGTTCTACCATCGACACCACCACGCTGGCACCCAGTTGATCGGCGCGA
GATTTAATCGCCGCGACAATTTGCGACGGCGCGTGCAGGGCCAGACTGGAGGTGGCAACGCCAATCAGCA
ACGACTGTTTGCCCGCCAGTTGTTGTGCCACGCGGTTGGGAATGTAATTCAGCTCCGCCATCGCCGCTTC
CACTTTTTCCCGCGTTTTCGCAGAAACGTGGCTGGCCTGGTTCACCACGCGGGAAACGGTCTGATAAGAG
ACACCGGCATACTCTGCGACATCGTATAACGTTACTGGTTTCACATTCACCACCCTGAATTGACTCTCTT
CCGGGCGCTATCATGCCATACCGCGAAAGGTTTTGCGCCATTCGATGGTGTCCGGGATCTCGACGCTCTC
CCTTATGCGACTCCTGCATTAGGAAGCAGCCCAGTAGTAGGTTGAGGCCGTTGAGCACCGCCGCCGCAAG
GAATGGTGCATGCAAGGAGATGGCGCCCAACAGTCCCCCGGCCACGGGGCCTGCCACCATACCCACGCCG
AAACAAGCGCTCATGAGCCCGAAGTGGCGAGCCCGATCTTCCCCATCGGTGATGTCGGCGATATAGGCGC
CAGCAACCGCACCTGTGGCGCCGGTGATGCCGGCCACGATGCGTCCGGCGTAGAGGATCGAGATCTCGAT
CCCGCGAAATTAATACGACTCACTATAGGGGAATTGTGAGCGGATAACAATTCCCCTCTAGAAATAATTT
TGTTTAACTTTAAGAAGGAGATATACCATGGGTCATCACCATCATCATCACGGGTCGGACTCAGAAGTCA
ATCAAGAAGCTAAGCCAGAGGTCAAGCCAGAAGTCAAGCCTGAGACTCACATCAATTTAAAGGTGTCCGA
TGGATCTTCAGAGATCTTCTTCAAGATCAAAAAGACCACTCCTTTAAGAAGGCTGATGGAAGCGTTCGCT
AAAAGACAGGGTAAGGAAATGGACTCCTTAAGATTCTTGTACGACGGTATTAGAATTCAAGCTGATCAGG
CCCCTGAAGATTTGGACATGGAGGATAACGATATTATTGAGGCTCACCGCGAACAGATTGGAGGT
[927 nt withheld, positions 4196-5122]
TATACCACCACCATTAAACCGGTTACCTGAGACCTTAAGGTCTCAGATCCGAATTCGAGCTCCGTCGACA
AGCTTGCGGCCGCACTCGAGCACCACCACCACCACCACTGAGATCCGGCTGCTAACAAAGCCCGAAAGGA
AGCTGAGTTGGCTGCTGCCACCGCTGAGCAATAACTAGCATAACCCCTTGGGGCCTCTAAACGGGTCTTG
AGGGGTTTTTTGCTGAAAGGAGGAACTATATCCGGATTGGCGAATGGG
[124 nt withheld, positions 5381-5504]
C
[91 nt withheld, positions 5506-5596]
A
[49 nt withheld, positions 5598-5646]
CCTTTGACGTTGGAGTCCACGTTCTTT
[37 nt withheld, positions 5674-5710]
ACCCTATCTCGGTCTATTCTTTTGATTTATAAGGGATTTTGCCGATTTCGGCCTATTGGTTAAAAAATGA
GCTGATTTAACAAAAATTTAACGCGAATTTTAACAAAATATTAACGCTTACAATTTAGGTGGCACTTTTC
GGGGAAATGTGCGCGGAACCCCTATTTGTTTATTTTTCTAAATACATTCAAATATGTATCCGCTCATGAG
ACAATAACCCTGATAAATGCTTCAATAATATTGAAAAAGGAAGAGTATGAGTATTCAACATTTCCGTGTC
GCCCTTATTCCCTTTTTTGCGGCATTTTGCCTTCCTGTTTTTGCTCACCCAGAAACGCTGGTGAAAGTAA
AAGATGCTGAAGATCAGTTGGGTGCACGAGTGGGTTACATCGAACTGGATCTCAACAGCGGTAAGATCCT
TGAGAGTTTTCGCCCCGAAGAACGTTTTCCAATGATGAGCACTTTTAAAGTTCTGCTATGTGGCGCGGTA
TTATCCCGTATTGACGCCGGGCAAGAGCAACTCGGTCGCCGCATACACTATTCTCAGAATGACTTGGTTG
AGTACTCACCAGTCACAGAAAAGCATCTTACGGATGGCATGACAGTAAGAGAATTATGCAGTGCTGCCAT
AACCATGAGTGATAACACTGCGGCCAACTTACTTCTGACAACGATCGGAGGACCGAAGGAGCTAACCGCT
TTTTTGCACAACATGGGGGATCATGTAACTCGCCTTGATCGTTGGGAACCGGAGCTGAATGAAGCCATAC
CAAACGACGAGCGTGACACCACGATGCCTGCAGCAATGGCAACAACGTTGCGCAAACTATTAACTGGCGA
ACTACTTACTCTAGCTTCCCGGCAACAATTAATAGACTGGATGGAGGCGGATAAAGTTGCAGGACCACTT
CTGCGCTCGGCCCTTCCGGCTGGCTGGTTTATTGCTGATAAATCTGGAGCCGGTGAGCGTGGTTCTCGCG
G
Features (pLannotate 1.2.2; 20 found; start..end, strand, type, name):
    307..895     +  rep_origin     ori: high-copy-number ColE1/pMB1/pBR322/pUC origin of replication
   1081..1220    -  misc_feature   bom: basis of mobility region from pBR322
   1322..1513    -  CDS            rop: Rop protein, which maintains plasmids at low copy number; rop
   1530..1910    +  CDS            YPB1_ECOLX: Protein predicted: Swiss-Prot protein existence level 4. From Escherichia coli.
   1982..2273    -  CDS            TcR (fragment): tetracycline efflux protein; tet; confers resistance to tetracycline
   2288..2309    -  protein_bind   CAP binding site: CAP binding activates transcription in the presence of cAMP. E. coli catabolite activator protein
   2322..3404    -  CDS            lacI: lac repressor; lacI; The lac repressor binds to the lac operator to inhibit transcription in E. coli. This inhibition can be relieved by adding lactose or isopropyl-β-D-thiogalactopyranoside (IPTG).
   3405..3482    -  promoter       lacI promoter: lacI
   3490..3769    -  CDS            TcR (fragment): tetracycline efflux protein; tet; confers resistance to tetracycline
   3791..3809    +  promoter       T7 promoter: promoter for bacteriophage T7 RNA polymerase
   3810..3834    +  protein_bind   lac operator: The lac repressor binds to the lac operator to inhibit transcription in E. coli. This inhibition can be relieved by adding lactose or isopropyl-β-D-thiogalactopyranoside (IPTG). lac repressor encoded by lacI
   3849..3871    +  RBS            RBS: efficient ribosome binding site from bacteriophage T7 gene 10 (Olins and Rangwala, 1989)
   3908..4195    +  CDS            SUMO: cleavable ubiquitin-like protein tag; S. cerevisiae SMT3 (truncated and modified); modified to prevent cleavage by eukaryotic SUMO proteases
   4196..5149    +  CDS            R1A_SARS2 (fragment) (sequence partly withheld): Experimental evidence at protein level: Swiss-Prot protein existence level 1. [Non-structural protein 10]: Plays a pivotal role in viral transcription by stimulating both nsp14 3'-5' exoribonuclease and nsp16 2'-O-methyltransferase activities. Therefore plays an essential role in viral mRNAs cap methylation. From Severe acute respiratory syndrome coronavirus 2 (2019-nCoV) (SARS-CoV-2).
   5213..5230    +  CDS            9xHis (fragment): 9xHis affinity tag
   5240..5289    +  CDS            SET1 (fragment): solubility-enhancement tag derived from T7 phage gene 10B
   5297..5344    +  terminator     T7 terminator: transcription terminator for bacteriophage T7 RNA polymerase
   5381..5809    +  rep_origin     f1 ori (sequence partly withheld): f1 bacteriophage origin of replication; arrow indicates direction of (+) strand synthesis
   5862..5966    +  promoter       AmpR promoter: bla
   5967..136     +  CDS            AmpR (across the origin): β-lactamase; bla; confers resistance to ampicillin, carbenicillin, and related antibiotics
