[The description below was written by a language model from this plasmid's Addgene catalogue record and pLannotate feature annotations shown in this document.]
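Description:
pGTM_SUMO_PLpro_C111S is a 6,691 bp bacterial expression plasmid built on pET15Sumo2_NESG, a pET-type backbone modified to carry an N-terminal 6xHis tag fused to yeast Smt3 (SUMO) as a purification and solubility-enhancing cassette. It is maintained in E. coli through a pBR322-family ColE1 origin accompanied by the bom region and the rop gene, consistent with its low-copy listing, and is selected with ampicillin via β-lactamase. An f1 origin is also present. Remnants of the tetracycline resistance gene flank the lacI cassette but are only fragments, not a functional marker.

The payload is a 957 bp insert encoding SARS-CoV-2 Nsp3 residues 746-1063, the papain-like protease (PLpro) domain of the ORF1ab polyprotein. It carries a Cys111Ser substitution at the active site that abolishes protease activity. The annotation tool matches this region to the replicase polyprotein 1a, although the functional text it attaches refers to a different cleavage product. Expression is driven by a T7 promoter with an adjacent lac operator and the T7 gene 10 ribosome binding site, and is terminated by the T7 terminator. The plasmid-borne lacI supplies repressor, so transcription is IPTG-inducible in hosts providing T7 RNA polymerase. The PLpro sequence directly abuts the SUMO coding region, reflecting the scarless BsaI cloning design. Cleavage with SUMO protease (Ulp1) therefore releases the protein without nonnative residues. The short His-tag and solubility-tag fragments annotated downstream of the insert appear to be backbone remnants, and the record does not list any C-terminal tag. The construct is intended for production and purification of catalytically inactive PLpro for biochemical and structural characterization.
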