Addgene plasmid #233740: pGTM_SUMO_PLpro_C111S
Purpose: Expresses SARS-CoV-2 Nsp3 residues 746-1063 for the purification of PLpro protease with a C111S active site mutation that abolishes protease activity. Following Sumo Protease cleavage no nonnative res
Depositing lab: Gaetano Montelione. Depositing organization: Rensselaer Polytechnic Institute. Publication: Protocol for production and characterization of SARS-CoV-2 PL(pro) in Escherichia coli. De Falco A, Greene-Cramer R, Shurina BA, Zakian S, Acton TB, Ramelot TA, Montelione GT. STAR Protoc. 2025 Sep 19;6(3):103952. doi: 10.1016/j.xpro.2025.103952. Epub 2025 Jul 18. PubMed 40682779.
Backbone
  Vector backbone: pET15Sumo2_NESG
  Backbone manufacturer: Novagen/Northeast Structural Genomics Consortium
  Backbone size w/o insert (bp): 5737
  Total vector size (bp): 6691
  Modifications to backbone: n N-terminal 6X-His tag fused to the Smt3 gene (Sumo) of Saccharomyces cerevisiae as a purification/solubility enhancement cassette. BsaI sites are included in the cloning polylinker for scarless cloning of the SARS-CoV2 3CLpro and the production of a native, mature protein after cleavage from the Sumo fusion by Sumo protease (Ulp1).
  Vector type: Bacterial Expression
Growth in bacteria
  Bacterial resistance: Ampicillin, 100 μg/mL
  Growth temperature: 37°C
  Growth strain: DH5alpha
  Copy number: Low Copy
Gene/Insert
  Gene/Insert name: PLpro (alt name: Nsp3)
  Species: SARS-CoV-2
  Insert size (bp): 957
  Mutation: Cys111Ser active site mutation of the Papain-Like Protease
  GenBank ID: WQM42602.1 PRO_0000449637
  Entrez Gene: ORF1ab (a.k.a. GU280_gp01)
  Promoter: T7 lac
  Tag / fusion protein: 6xHis-Sumo (N terminal on backbone)
  Cloning method: Unknown
  Sequencing primers: 5′ T7 Forward; 3′ T7 Reverse
Resource information
  A portion of this plasmid was derived from a plasmid made by: Genscript was contracted to produce this construct
Terms and licenses: Academic/Nonprofit Terms; Industry Terms: Not Available to Industry
How to cite: pGTM_SUMO_PLpro_C111S was a gift from Gaetano Montelione (Addgene plasmid # 233740 ; http://n2t.net/addgene:233740 ; RRID:Addgene_233740)
